Addgene plasmid #146809: pRSFDuetG-HsEDC4_977-1401-HsDCP2_395-420_K
Purpose: Bacterial Expression of HsEDC4_977-1401-HsDCP2_385-420
Depositing lab: Elisa Izaurralde. Depositing organization: Max Planck Institute for Developmental Biology. Publication: The activation of the decapping enzyme DCP2 by DCP1 occurs on the EDC4 scaffold and involves a conserved loop in DCP1. Chang CT, Bercovich N, Loh B, Jonas S, Izaurralde E. Nucleic Acids Res. 2014 Apr;42(8):5217-33. doi: 10.1093/nar/gku129. Epub 2014 Feb 8. PubMed 24510189.
Backbone
  Vector backbone: Unknown
  Vector type: Bacterial Expression
Growth in bacteria
  Bacterial resistance: Kanamycin, 50 μg/mL
  Growth temperature: 37°C
  Growth strain: DH5alpha
  Copy number: Low Copy
Gene/Insert
  Gene/Insert name: HsEDC4_977-1401-HsDCP2_385-420
  Species: H. sapiens (human)
  Entrez Gene: EDC4 (a.k.a. GE1, Ge-1, HEDL5, HEDLS, RCD-8, RCD8)
  Cloning method: Unknown
Terms and licenses: Academic/Nonprofit Terms; Industry Terms: Not Available to Industry
Depositor comments: Plasmids from this collection were made available to the research community and donated after the lab closed. Please note that the sequence provided by the depositing laboratory may be theoretical/predicted or based on Sanger sequencing results. There may be discrepancies between sequencing results obtained by Addgene and the depositor sequence. If an Addgene verified sequence is not available, please contact before placing your order to request that our lab fully sequence the plasmid.
How to cite: pRSFDuetG-HsEDC4_977-1401-HsDCP2_395-420_K was a gift from Elisa Izaurralde (Addgene plasmid # 146809 ; http://n2t.net/addgene:146809 ; RRID:Addgene_146809)
