[The description below was written by a language model from this plasmid's Addgene catalogue record and pLannotate feature annotations shown in this document.]
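Description:
pRSFDuetG-HsEDC4_977-1401-HsDCP2_395-420_K is a bacterial co-expression plasmid of about 5.8 kb. The catalogue lists the backbone as unknown, but the name and the annotated features point to an RSFDuet-type vector with two expression cassettes. It replicates from the RSF1030 origin, which is compatible with other common plasmid origins and so allows further plasmids to be maintained in the same E. coli cell. Selection is by kanamycin through an aminoglycoside phosphotransferase gene. A lacI gene with its own promoter supplies the repressor. Each cassette has a T7 promoter followed by a lac operator, so expression requires a host providing T7 RNA polymerase and is inducible with IPTG. Short annotated TcR, SET1 and extra AmpR promoter fragments appear to be backbone remnants or incidental matches.

The first cassette carries a T7 gene 10 ribosome binding site and a C-terminal fragment of human EDC4 (residues 977–1401), the scaffold protein that promotes assembly of DCP1 and DCP2 and enhances decapping activity. The second cassette encodes Schistosoma japonicum glutathione S-transferase followed by a short C-terminal fragment of human DCP2, the mRNA decapping enzyme; their arrangement suggests a GST–DCP2 peptide fusion. A partial S-tag sequence and the T7 terminator lie downstream. The record is inconsistent about the DCP2 boundaries: the plasmid name gives 395–420, while the purpose and insert fields give 385–420. The 78-nt annotated fragment corresponds to 26 codons, which fits 395–420. The design suits co-production of the two partners in E. coli for GST pull-down or purification of the EDC4–DCP2 complex, consistent with the associated study of decapping complex assembly on the EDC4 scaffold.
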