Features (pLannotate 1.2.2; 20 found; start..end, strand, type, name):
      3..27      +  protein_bind   lac operator: The lac repressor binds to the lac operator to inhibit transcription in E. coli. This inhibition can be relieved by adding lactose or isopropyl-β-D-thiogalactopyranoside (IPTG). lac repressor encoded by lacI
     42..64      +  RBS            RBS: efficient ribosome binding site from bacteriophage T7 gene 10 (Olins and Rangwala, 1989)
    143..1417    +  CDS            EDC4 (fragment): EDC4_HUMAN - Also known as HEDLS. Experimental evidence at protein level: Swiss-Prot protein existence level 1. In the process of mRNA degradation, seems to play a role in mRNA decapping. Component of a complex containing DCP2 and DCP1A which functions in decapping of ARE-containing mRNAs. Promotes complex formation between DCP1A and DCP2. Enhances the catalytic activity of DCP2 (in vitro). From Homo sapiens (Human).
   1486..1504    +  promoter       T7 promoter: promoter for bacteriophage T7 RNA polymerase
   1505..1529    +  protein_bind   lac operator: The lac repressor binds to the lac operator to inhibit transcription in E. coli. This inhibition can be relieved by adding lactose or isopropyl-β-D-thiogalactopyranoside (IPTG). lac repressor encoded by lacI
   1575..2228    +  CDS            GST26_SCHJA: Experimental evidence at protein level: Swiss-Prot protein existence level 1. GST isoenzymes appear to play a central role in the parasite detoxification system. Other functions are also suspected including a role in increasing the solubility of haematin in the parasite gut. From Schistosoma japonicum (Blood fluke).
   2265..2342    +  CDS            DCP2 (fragment): DCP2_HUMAN - Also known as NUDT20. Experimental evidence at protein level: Swiss-Prot protein existence level 1. Decapping metalloenzyme that catalyzes the cleavage of the cap structure on mRNAs (PubMed:12417715, PubMed:12218187, PubMed:12923261, PubMed:21070968, PubMed:28002401). Removes the 7- methyl guanine cap structure from mRNA molecules, yielding a 5'- phosphorylated mRNA fragment and 7m-GDP (PubMed:12486012, PubMed:12923261, PubMed:21070968, PubMed:28002401). Necessary for the degradation of mRNAs, both in normal mRNA turnover and in nonsense- mediated mRNA decay (PubMed:14527413). Pla
   2364..2405    +  CDS            S-Tag (fragment): affinity and epitope tag derived from pancreatic ribonuclease A
   2435..2452    +  CDS            SET1 (fragment): solubility-enhancement tag derived from T7 phage gene 10B
   2460..2507    +  terminator     T7 terminator: transcription terminator for bacteriophage T7 RNA polymerase
   2671..2728    +  promoter       AmpR promoter (fragment): bla
   2737..3552    -  CDS            KanR: aminoglycoside phosphotransferase; aph(3')-Ia; confers resistance to kanamycin in bacteria or G418 (Geneticin®) in eukaryotes
   3553..3644    -  promoter       AmpR promoter: bla
   3660..4409    -  rep_origin     RSF ori: Plasmids containing the RSF 1030 origin of replication can be propagated in E. coli cells that contain additional plasmids with compatible origins.
   4492..4556    -  CDS            TcR (fragment): tetracycline efflux protein; tet; confers resistance to tetracycline
   4571..4592    -  protein_bind   CAP binding site: CAP binding activates transcription in the presence of cAMP. E. coli catabolite activator protein
   4605..5687    -  CDS            lacI: lac repressor; lacI; The lac repressor binds to the lac operator to inhibit transcription in E. coli. This inhibition can be relieved by adding lactose or isopropyl-β-D-thiogalactopyranoside (IPTG).
   5688..5765    -  promoter       lacI promoter: lacI
   5773..5808    -  CDS            TcR (fragment): tetracycline efflux protein; tet; confers resistance to tetracycline
   5811..2       +  promoter       T7 promoter (across the origin): promoter for bacteriophage T7 RNA polymerase
>Addgene plasmid #146809 | pRSFDuetG-HsEDC4_977-1401-HsDCP2_395-420_K | depositor full sequence | sequence record 289256 | Full Sequence
GGGGAATTGTGAGCGGATAACAATTCCCCTGTAGAAATAATTTTGTTTAACTTTAATAAGGAGATATACC
ATGGGCAGCAGCCATCACCATCATCACCACAGCGCGGGTCTGGAAGTTCTGTTCCAGGGGCCCCAGGATC
CGACCCAACTCGAAGGCCTGCAGAGCACAGTCACAGGCCACGTAGAACGTGCCCTTGAGACTCGGCACGA
GCAGGAACAGCGGCGGCTGGAGCGAGCACTGGCTGAGGGGCAGCAGCGGGGAGGGCAGCTGCAGGAGCAG
CTGACACAACAGTTGTCCCAAGCACTGTCGTCAGCTGTAGCTGGGCGGCTAGAGCGCAGCATACGGGATG
AGATCAAGAAGACAGTCCCTCCATGTGTCTCAAGGAGTCTGGAGCCTATGGCAGGCCAACTGAGCAACTC
AGTGGCTACCAAGCTCACAGCTGTGGAGGGCAGCATGAAAGAGAACATCTCCAAGCTGCTCAAGTCCAAG
AACTTGACTGATGCCATCGCCCGAGCAGCTGCAGACACATTACAAGGGCCGATGCAGGCTGCCTACCGGG
AAGCCTTCCAGAGTGTGGTGCTGCCGGCCTTTGAGAAGAGCTGCCAGGCCATGTTCCAGCAAATCAATGA
TAGCTTCCGGCTGGGGACACAGGAATACTTGCAGCAGCTAGAAAGCCACATGAAGAGCCGGAAGGCACGG
GAACAGGAGGCCAGGGAGCCTGTGCTAGCCCAGCTGCGGGGCCTGGTCAGCACACTGCAGAGTGCCACTG
AGCAGATGGCAGCCACCGTGGCCGGCAGTGTTCGTGCTGAGGTGCAGCACCAGCTGCATGTGGCTGTGGG
CAGCCTGCAGGAGTCCATTTTAGCACAGGTACAGCGCATCGTTAAGGGTGAGGTGAGTGTGGCGCTCAAG
GAGCAGCAGGCCGCCGTCACCTCCAGCATCATGCAGGCCATGCGCTCAGCTGCTGGCACACCTGTCCCCT
CTGCCCACCTTGACTGCCAGGCCCAGCAAGCCCATATCCTGCAGCTGCTGCAGCAGGGCCACCTCAATCA
GGCCTTCCAGCAGGCGCTGACAGCTGCTGACCTGAACCTGGTGCTGTATGTGTGTGAAACTGTGGACCCA
GCCCAGGTTTTTGGGCAGCCACCCTGCCCGCTCTCCCAGCCTGTGCTCCTTTCCCTCATCCAGCAGCTGG
CATCTGACCTTGGCACTCGAACTGACCTCAAGCTCAGCTACCTGGAAGAGGCCGTGATGCACCTGGACCA
CAGTGACCCCATCACTCGGGACCACATGGGCTCCGTTATGGCCCAGGTGCGCCAAAAGCTTTTTCAGTTC
CTGCAGGCTGAGCCACACAACTCACTTGGCAAAGCAGCTCGGCGTCTCAGCCTCATGCTGCATGGCCTCG
TGACCCCCAGCCTCCCTTAAGCGGCCGCATAATGCTTAAGTCGAACAGAAAGTAATCGTATTGTACACGG
CCGCATAATCGAAATTAATACGACTCACTATAGGGGAATTGTGAGCGGATAACAATTCCCCATCTTAGTA
TATTAGTTAAGTATAAGAAGGAGATATACATAATATGTCCCCTATACTAGGTTATTGGAAAATTAAGGGC
CTTGTGCAACCCACTCGACTTCTTTTGGAATATCTTGAAGAAAAATATGAAGAGCATTTGTATGAGCGCG
ATGAAGGTGATAAATGGCGAAACAAAAAGTTTGAATTGGGTTTGGAGTTTCCCAATCTTCCTTATTATAT
TGATGGTGATGTTAAATTAACACAGTCTATGGCCATCATACGTTATATAGCTGACAAGCACAACATGTTG
GGTGGTTGTCCAAAAGAGCGTGCAGAGATTTCAATGCTTGAAGGAGCGGTTTTGGATATTAGATACGGTG
TTTCGAGAATTGCATATAGTAAAGACTTTGAAACTCTCAAAGTTGATTTTCTTAGCAAGCTACCTGAAAT
GCTGAAAATGTTCGAAGATCGTTTATGTCATAAAACATATTTAAATGGTGATCATGTAACCCATCCTGAC
TTCATGTTGTATGACGCTCTTGATGTTGTTTTATACATGGACCCAATGTGCCTGGATGCGTTCCCAAAAT
TAGTTTGTTTTAAAAAACGTATTGAAGCTATCCCACAAATTGATAAGTACTTGAAATCCAGCAAGTATAT
AGCATGGCCTTTGCAGGGCTGGCAAGCCACGTTTGGTGGTGGCGACCATCCTCCAAAATCGGATCTGGAA
GTTCTGTTCCAGGGGCCCCATATGTGCAAGTTCCCCTTTTCATCCAGAGCCTTTTTGAGTTTCAAGTTTG
ACCATAATGCTATAATGAAAATCTTGGACCTTTAAGGTACCCTCGAGTCTGGTAAAGAAACCGCTGCTGC
GAAATTTGAACGCCAGCACATGGACTCGTCTACTAGCGCAGCTTAATTAACCTAGGCTGCTGCCACCGCT
GAGCAATAACTAGCATAACCCCTTGGGGCCTCTAAACGGGTCTTGAGGGGTTTTTTGCTGAAACCTCAGG
CATTTGAGAAGCACACGGTCACACTGCTTCCGGTAGTCAATAAACCGGTAAACCAGCAATAGACATAAGC
GGCTATTTAACGACCCTGCCCTGAACCGACGACAAGCTGACGACCGGGTCTCCGCAAGTGGCACTTTTCG
GGGAAATGTGCGCGGAACCCCTATTTGTTTATTTTTCTAAATACATTCAAATATGTATCCGCTCATGAAT
TAATTCTTAGAAAAACTCATCGAGCATCAAATGAAACTGCAATTTATTCATATCAGGATTATCAATACCA
TATTTTTGAAAAAGCCGTTTCTGTAATGAAGGAGAAAACTCACCGAGGCAGTTCCATAGGATGGCAAGAT
CCTGGTATCGGTCTGCGATTCCGACTCGTCCAACATCAATACAACCTATTAATTTCCCCTCGTCAAAAAT
AAGGTTATCAAGTGAGAAATCACCATGAGTGACGACTGAATCCGGTGAGAATGGCAAAAGTTTATGCATT
TCTTTCCAGACTTGTTCAACAGGCCAGCCATTACGCTCGTCATCAAAATCACTCGCATCAACCAAACCGT
TATTCATTCGTGATTGCGCCTGAGCGAGACGAAATACGCGGTCGCTGTTAAAAGGACAATTACAAACAGG
AATCGAATGCAACCGGCGCAGGAACACTGCCAGCGCATCAACAATATTTTCACCTGAATCAGGATATTCT
TCTAATACCTGGAATGCTGTTTTCCCGGGGATCGCAGTGGTGAGTAACCATGCATCATCAGGAGTACGGA
TAAAATGCTTGATGGTCGGAAGAGGCATAAATTCCGTCAGCCAGTTTAGTCTGACCATCTCATCTGTAAC
ATCATTGGCAACGCTACCTTTGCCATGTTTCAGAAACAACTCTGGCGCATCGGGCTTCCCATACAATCGA
TAGATTGTCGCACCTGATTGCCCGACATTATCGCGAGCCCATTTATACCCATATAAATCAGCATCCATGT
TGGAATTTAATCGCGGCCTAGAGCAAGACGTTTCCCGTTGAATATGGCTCATACTCTTCCTTTTTCAATA
TTATTGAAGCATTTATCAGGGTTATTGTCTCATGAGCGGATACATATTTGAATGTATTTAGAAAAATAAA
CAAATAGGCATGCAGCGCTCTTCCGCTTCCTCGCTCACTGACTCGCTACGCTCGGTCGTTCGACTGCGGC
GAGCGGTGTCAGCTCACTCAAAAGCGGTAATACGGTTATCCACAGAATCAGGGGATAAAGCCGGAAAGAA
CATGTGAGCAAAAAGCAAAGCACCGGAAGAAGCCAACGCCGCAGGCGTTTTTCCATAGGCTCCGCCCCCC
TGACGAGCATCACAAAAATCGACGCTCAAGCCAGAGGTGGCGAAACCCGACAGGACTATAAAGATACCAG
GCGTTTCCCCCTGGAAGCTCCCTCGTGCGCTCTCCTGTTCCGACCCTGCCGCTTACCGGATACCTGTCCG
CCTTTCTCCCTTCGGGAAGCGTGGCGCTTTCTCATAGCTCACGCTGTTGGTATCTCAGTTCGGTGTAGGT
CGTTCGCTCCAAGCTGGGCTGTGTGCACGAACCCCCCGTTCAGCCCGACCGCTGCGCCTTATCCGGTAAC
TATCGTCTTGAGTCCAACCCGGTAAGACACGACTTATCGCCACTGGCAGCAGCCATTGGTAACTGATTTA
GAGGACTTTGTCTTGAAGTTATGCACCTGTTAAGGCTAAACTGAAAGAACAGATTTTGGTGAGTGCGGTC
CTCCAACCCACTTACCTTGGTTCAAAGAGTTGGTAGCTCAGCGAACCTTGAGAAAACCACCGTTGGTAGC
GGTGGTTTTTCTTTATTTATGAGATGATGAATCAATCGGTCTATCAAGTCAACGAACAGCTATTCCGTTA
CTCTAGATTTCAGTGCAATTTATCTCTTCAAATGTAGCACCTGAAGTCAGCCCCATACGATATAAGTTGT
AATTCTCATGTTAGTCATGCCCCGCGCCCACCGGAAGGAGCTGACTGGGTTGAAGGCTCTCAAGGGCATC
GGTCGAGATCCCGGTGCCTAATGAGTGAGCTAACTTACATTAATTGCGTTGCGCTCACTGCCCGCTTTCC
AGTCGGGAAACCTGTCGTGCCAGCTGCATTAATGAATCGGCCAACGCGCGGGGAGAGGCGGTTTGCGTAT
TGGGCGCCAGGGTGGTTTTTCTTTTCACCAGTGAGACGGGCAACAGCTGATTGCCCTTCACCGCCTGGCC
CTGAGAGAGTTGCAGCAAGCGGTCCACGCTGGTTTGCCCCAGCAGGCGAAAATCCTGTTTGATGGTGGTT
AACGGCGGGATATAACATGAGCTGTCTTCGGTATCGTCGTATCCCACTACCGAGATGTCCGCACCAACGC
GCAGCCCGGACTCGGTAATGGCGCGCATTGCGCCCAGCGCCATCTGATCGTTGGCAACCAGCATCGCAGT
GGGAACGATGCCCTCATTCAGCATTTGCATGGTTTGTTGAAAACCGGACATGGCACTCCAGTCGCCTTCC
CGTTCCGCTATCGGCTGAATTTGATTGCGAGTGAGATATTTATGCCAGCCAGCCAGACGCAGACGCGCCG
AGACAGAACTTAATGGGCCCGCTAACAGCGCGATTTGCTGGTGACCCAATGCGACCAGATGCTCCACGCC
CAGTCGCGTACCGTCTTCATGGGAGAAAATAATACTGTTGATGGGTGTCTGGTCAGAGACATCAAGAAAT
AACGCCGGAACATTAGTGCAGGCAGCTTCCACAGCAATGGCATCCTGGTCATCCAGCGGATAGTTAATGA
TCAGCCCACTGACGCGTTGCGCGAGAAGATTGTGCACCGCCGCTTTACAGGCTTCGACGCCGCTTCGTTC
TACCATCGACACCACCACGCTGGCACCCAGTTGATCGGCGCGAGATTTAATCGCCGCGACAATTTGCGAC
GGCGCGTGCAGGGCCAGACTGGAGGTGGCAACGCCAATCAGCAACGACTGTTTGCCCGCCAGTTGTTGTG
CCACGCGGTTGGGAATGTAATTCAGCTCCGCCATCGCCGCTTCCACTTTTTCCCGCGTTTTCGCAGAAAC
GTGGCTGGCCTGGTTCACCACGCGGGAAACGGTCTGATAAGAGACACCGGCATACTCTGCGACATCGTAT
AACGTTACTGGTTTCACATTCACCACCCTGAATTGACTCTCTTCCGGGCGCTATCATGCCATACCGCGAA
AGGTTTTGCGCCATTCGATGGTGTCCGGGATCTCGACGCTCTCCCTTATGCGACTCCTGCATTAGGAAAT
TAATACGACTCACTATA
